>Addgene plasmid #63257 | pFusX1-39 | depositor partial sequence | sequence record 105032 | pFusX1_GCG
AGTCTTAAGCGTCTCCCCCTGAACCTGACCCCGGACCAAGTGGTGGCTATCGCCAGCAACAATGGCGGCA
AGCAAGCGCTCGAAACGGTGCAGCGGCTGTTGCCGGTGCTGTGCCAGGACCATGGCCTGACTCCGGACCA
AGTGGTGGCTATCGCCAGCCACGATGGCGGCAAGCAAGCGCTCGAAACGGTGCAGCGGCTGTTGCCGGTG
CTGTGCCAGGACCATGGCCTGACCCCGGACCAAGTGGTGGCTATCGCCAGCAACAATGGCGGCAAGCAAG
CGCTCGAAACGGTGCAGCGGCTGTTGCCGGTGCTGTGCCAGGACCATGGCCTGACGAGACGTC
