>Addgene plasmid #63257 | pFusX1-39 | depositor partial sequence | sequence record 105033 | FusX1
CGTCTCCCCCTGACCCCGGACCAAGTGGTGGCTATCGAGACCGGCGCCGCTACGGGCGCGTCCCATTCGC
CATTCAGGCTGCGCAACTGTTGGGAAGGGCGATCGGTGCGGGCTCTTCGCTATTACGCCAGCTGGCGAAA
GGGGGATGTGCTGCAAGGCGATTAAGTTGGGAACGCCAGGGTTTTCCCAGTCACGACGTTGTAAAACGAC
GGCCAGTGAGCGCGCGTAATCGACTCACTATAGGGCGAATTGGGTACCGGGCCCCCCCTCGAGGTCCTCC
AGCTTTTGTTCCCTTTAGTGAGGGTTAATTGCGCGCTTGGCGTAATCATGGTCATAGCTGTTTCCTGTGT
GAAATTGTTATCCGCTCACAATTCCACACAACATACGAGCCGGAAGCATAAAGTGTAAAGCCTGGGGTGC
CTAATGAGTGAGCTAACTCACATTAATTGCGTTGCGCTCACTGCCCGCTTTCCACCGGTGGTCTCTGGCG
GCAAGCAAGCGCTCGAAACGGTGCAGCGGCTGTTGCCGGTGCTGTGCCAGGACCATGGCCTGACGAGACG
TCTAGACCAGCCAGGACAGAAATGCCTCGACTTCGCTGCTACCCAAGGTTGCCGGGTGACGCACACCGTG
GAAACGGATGAAGGCACGAACCCAGTGGACATAAGCCTGTTCGGTTCGTAAGCTGTAATGCAAGTAGCGT
ATGCGCTCACGCAACTGGTCCAGAACCTTGACCGAACGCAGCGGTGGTAACGGCGCAGTGGCGGTTTTCA
TGGCTTGTTATGACTGTTTTTTTGGGGTACAGTCTATGCCTCGGGCATCCAAGCAGCAAGCGCGTTACGC
CGTGGGTCGATGTTTGATGTTATGGAGCAGCAACGATGTTACGCAGCAGGGCAGTCGCCCTAAAACAAAG
TTAAACATTATGAGGGAAGCGGTGATCGCCGAAGTATCGACTCAACTATCAGAGGTAGTTGGCGTCATCG
AGCGCCATCTCGAACCGACGTTGCTGGCCGTACATTTGTACGGCTCCGCAGTGGATGGCGGCCTGAAGCC
ACACAGTGATATTGATTTGCTGGTTACGGTGACCGTAAGGCTTGATGAAACAACGCGGCGAGCTTTGATC
AACGACCTTTTGGAAACTTCGGCTTCCCCTGGAGAGAGCGAGATTCTCCGCGCTGTAGAAGTCACCATTG
TTGTGCACGACGACATCATTCCGTGGCGTTATCCAGCTAAGCGCGAACTGCAATTTGGAGAATGGCAGCG
CAATGACATTCTTGCAGGTATCTTCGAGCCAGCCACGATCGACATTGATCTGGCTATCTTGCTGACAAAA
GCAAGAGAACATAGCGTTGCCTTGGTAGGTCCAGCGGCGGAGGAACTCTTTGATCCGGTTCCTGAACAGG
ATCTATTTGAGGCGCTAAATGAAACCTTAACGCTATGGAACTCGCCGCCCGACTGGGCTGGCGATGAGCG
AAATGTAGTGCTTACGTTGTCCCGCATTTGGTACAGCGCAGTAACCGGCAAAATCGCGCCGAAGGATGTC
GCTGCCGACTGGGCAATGGAGCGCCTGCCGGCCCAGTATCAGCCCGTCATACTTGAAGCTAGACAGGCTT
ATCTTGGACAAGAAGAAGATCGCTTGGCCTCGCGCGCAGATCAGTTGGAAGAATTTGTCCACTACGTGAA
AGGCGAGATCACCAAGGTAGTCGGCAAATAACCCTCGAGCCACCCATGACCAAAATCCCTTAACGTGAGT
TACGCGTCGTTCCACTGAGCGTCAGACCCCGTAGAAAAGATCAAAGGATCTTCTTGAGATCCTTTTTTTC
TGCGCGTAATCTGCTGCTTGCAAACAAAAAAACCACCGCTACCAGCGGTGGTTTGTTTGCCGGATCAAGA
GCTACCAACTCTTTTTCCGAAGGTAACTGGCTTCAGCAGAGCGCAGATACCAAATACTGTCCTTCTAGTG
TAGCCGTAGTTAGGCCACCACTTCAAGAACTCTGTAGCACCGCCTACATACCTCGCTCTGCTAATCCTGT
TACCAGTGGCTGCTGCCAGTGGCGATAAGTCGTGTCTTACCGGGTTGGACTCAAGACGATAGTTACCGGA
TAAGGCGCAGCGGTCGGGCTGAACGGGGGGTTCGTGCACACAGCCCAGCTTGGAGCGAACGACCTACACC
GAACTGAGATACCTACAGCGTGAGCATTGAGAAAGCGCCACGCTTCCCGAAGGGAGAAAGGCGGACAGGT
ATCCGGTAAGCGGCAGGGTCGGAACAGGAGAGCGCACGAGGGAGCTTCCAGGGGGAAACGCCTGGTATCT
TTATAGTCCTGTCGGGTTTCGCCACCTCTGACTTGAGCGTCGATTTTTGTGATGCTCGTCAGGGGGGCGG
AGCCTATGGAAAAACGCCAGCAACGCGGCCTTTTTACGGTTCCTGGCCTTTTGCTGGCCTTTTGCTCACA
TGTTCTTTCCTGCGTTATCCCCTGATTCTGTGGATAACCGTATTACCGCCTTTGAGTGAGCTGATACCGC
TCGCCGCAGCCGAACGACCGAGCGCAGCGAGTCAGTGAGCGAGGAAGCGGAAGAGCGCCCAATACGCAAA
CCGCCTCTCCCCGCGCGTTGGCCGATTCATTAATGCAGCTGGCACGACAGGTTTCCCGACTGGAAAGCGG
GCAGTGAGCGCAACGCAATTAATACGCGTACCGCTAGCCAGGAAGAGTTTGTAGAAACGCAAAAAGGCCA
TCCGTCAGGATGGCCTTCTGCTTAGTTTGATGCCTGGCAGTTTATGGCGGGCGTCCTGCCCGCCACCCTC
CGGGCCGTTGCTTCACAACGTTCAAATCCGCTCCCGGCGGATTTGTCCTACTCAGGAGAGCGTTCACCGA
CAAACAACAGATAAAACGAAAGGCCCAGTCTTCCGACTGAGCCTTTCGTTTTATTTGATGCCTGGCAGTT
CCCTACTCTCGCGTTAACGCTAGCATGGATGTTTTCCCAGTCACGACGTTGTAAAACGACGGCCAGTCTT
AAG
