>Addgene plasmid #63257 | pFusX1-39 | addgene partial sequence | sequence record 114282 | pCR8_R1 5'-cgaaccgaacaggcttatgt-3'
CGTCACCCGGCAACCTTGGGTAGCAGCGAAGTCGAGGCATTTCTGTCCTGGCTGGTCTAGACGTCTCGTC
AGGCCATGGTCCTGGCACAGCACCGGCAACAGCCGCTGCACCGTTTCGAGCGCTTGCTTGCCGCCATTGT
TGCTGGCGATAGCCACCACTTGGTCCGGGGTCAGGCCATGGTCCTGGCACAGCACCGGCAACAGCCGCTG
CACCGTTTCGAGCGCTTGCTTGCCGCCATCGTGGCTGGCGATAGCCACCACTTGGTCCGGAGTCAGGCCA
TGGTCCTGGCACAGCACCGGCAACAGCCGCTGCACCGTTTCGAGCGCTTGCTTGCCGCCATTGTTGCTGG
CGATAGCCACCACTTGGTCCGGGGTCAGGTTCAGGGGGAGACGCTTAAGACTGGCCGTCGTTTTACAACG
TCGTGACTGGGAAAACATCCATGCTAGCGTTAACGCGAGAGTAGGGAACTGCCAGGCATCAAATAAAACG
AAAGGCTCAGTCGGAAGACTGGGCCTTTCGTTTTATCTGTTGTTTGTCGGTGAACGCTCTCCTGAGTAGG
ACAAATCCGCCGGGAGCGGATTTGAACGTTGTGAAGCAACGGCCCGGAGGGTGGCGGGCAGGACGCCCGC
CATAAACTGCCAGGCATCAAACTAAGCAGAAGGCCATCCTGA
