[The description below was written by a language model from this plasmid's Addgene catalogue record.]
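Description:
pFusX1-39 is a library component plasmid from the FusX system, a one-step method for assembling TALE repeat arrays used to build TALENs and related programmable DNA-binding proteins. It is built on the FusX1 backbone (about 3 kb without insert), is maintained at high copy in standard E. coli cloning strains, and is selected with spectinomycin. The record does not include a feature table, so the origin of replication and other backbone elements are not explicitly stated.

The insert is a synthetic block of three pre-joined TALE repeats carrying the repeat-variable diresidues NN, HD and NN, which occupy positions 1 to 3 of the final array. Under the standard TALE code, NN preferentially recognises guanine and HD recognises cytosine, so this trimer specifies the triplet GCG, as reflected in its alternative name X1_GCG. The trimer was placed into the backbone by BsaI-based cloning, and those BsaI sites were destroyed in the process. This is typical of Golden Gate style construction with type IIS enzymes, which cut outside their recognition sequence and allow seamless, ordered ligation.

The plasmid carries no promoter-driven expression cassette according to the record. It is an assembly intermediate rather than an expression vector. In use, it would be chosen from the set of position 1-3 trimer plasmids when a target sequence begins with GCG, then combined with trimer modules for the later positions and a receiver vector to generate a full-length TALE array. Using pre-made trimers reduces the number of fragments to be joined, which is what allows assembly in a single step.
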