Addgene plasmid #63257: pFusX1-39
Purpose: Encodes RVD positions 1-3 in TALEN assembly
Depositing lab: Stephen Ekker. Depositing organization: Mayo Foundation for Medical Education and Research. Publication: FusX: A rapid one-step TALE assembly system for genome science. Ma AC, McNulty MS, Tanya PL, Jarryd CM, Martinez-Galvez G, Argue DP, Lee HB, Urban MD, Bullard CE, Blackburn PR, Man TK, Clark KJ, Ekker SC. Hum Gene Ther. 2016 Jun;27(6):451-63. doi: 10.1089/hum.2015.172 PubMed 26854857.
Backbone
  Vector backbone: FusX1
  Backbone size w/o insert (bp): 3013
  Vector type: TALEN
Growth in bacteria
  Bacterial resistance: Spectinomycin, 50 μg/mL
  Growth temperature: 37°C
  Growth strain: DH5alpha
  Copy number: High Copy
Gene/Insert
  Gene/Insert name: NN HD NN (alt name: X1_GCG)
  Species: Synthetic
  Mutation: none
  Cloning method: Restriction Enzyme; 5′ cloning site BsaI (destroyed during cloning); 3′ cloning site BsaI (destroyed during cloning)
  Sequencing primers: 5′ pCR8_F1; 3′ pCR8_R1
Terms and licenses: Academic/Nonprofit Terms; Industry Terms: Not Available to Industry
How to cite: pFusX1-39 was a gift from Stephen Ekker (Addgene plasmid # 63257 ; http://n2t.net/addgene:63257 ; RRID:Addgene_63257)
